>Addgene plasmid #139854 | pLenti-X1-Neo-DDRGK1-K128R-HA | addgene full sequence | sequence record 275620 | Addgene NGS Result
AGGTGGCACTTTTCGGGGAAATGTGCGCGGAACCCCTATTTGTTTATTTTTCTAAATACATTCAAATATG
TATCCGCTCATGAGACAATAACCCTGATAAATGCTTCAATAATATTGAAAAAGGAAGAGTATGAGTATTC
AACATTTCCGTGTCGCCCTTATTCCCTTTTTTGCGGCATTTTGCCTTCCTGTTTTTGCTCACCCAGAAAC
GCTGGTGAAAGTAAAAGATGCTGAAGATCAGTTGGGTGCACGAGTGGGTTACATCGAACTGGATCTCAAC
AGCGGTAAGATCCTTGAGAGTTTTCGCCCCGAAGAACGTTTTCCAATGATGAGCACTTTTAAAGTTCTGC
TATGTGGCGCGGTATTATCCCGTATTGACGCCGGGCAAGAGCAACTCGGTCGCCGCATACACTATTCTCA
GAATGACTTGGTTGAGTACTCACCAGTCACAGAAAAGCATCTTACGGATGGCATGACAGTAAGAGAATTA
TGCAGTGCTGCCATAACCATGAGTGATAACACTGCGGCCAACTTACTTCTGACAACGATCGGAGGACCGA
AGGAGCTAACCGCTTTTTTGCACAACATGGGGGATCATGTAACTCGCCTTGATCGTTGGGAACCGGAGCT
GAATGAAGCCATACCAAACGACGAGCGTGACACCACGATGCCTGTAGCAATGGCAACAACGTTGCGCAAA
CTATTAACTGGCGAACTACTTACTCTAGCTTCCCGGCAACAATTAATAGACTGGATGGAGGCGGATAAAG
TTGCAGGACCACTTCTGCGCTCGGCCCTTCCGGCTGGCTGGTTTATTGCTGATAAATCTGGAGCCGGTGA
GCGTGGGTCTCGCGGTATCATTGCAGCACTGGGGCCAGATGGTAAGCCCTCCCGTATCGTAGTTATCTAC
ACGACGGGGAGTCAGGCAACTATGGATGAACGAAATAGACAGATCGCTGAGATAGGTGCCTCACTGATTA
AGCATTGGTAACTGTCAGACCAAGTTTACTCATATATACTTTAGATTGATTTAAAACTTCATTTTTAATT
TAAAAGGATCTAGGTGAAGATCCTTTTTGATAATCTCATGACCAAAATCCCTTAACGTGAGTTTTCGTTC
CACTGAGCGTCAGACCCCGTAGAAAAGATCAAAGGATCTTCTTGAGATCCTTTTTTTCTGCGCGTAATCT
GCTGCTTGCAAACAAAAAAACCACCGCTACCAGCGGTGGTTTGTTTGCCGGATCAAGAGCTACCAACTCT
TTTTCCGAAGGTAACTGGCTTCAGCAGAGCGCAGATACCAAATACTGTTCTTCTAGTGTAGCCGTAGTTA
GGCCACCACTTCAAGAACTCTGTAGCACCGCCTACATACCTCGCTCTGCTAATCCTGTTACCAGTGGCTG
CTGCCAGTGGCGATAAGTCGTGTCTTACCGGGTTGGACTCAAGACGATAGTTACCGGATAAGGCGCAGCG
GTCGGGCTGAACGGGGGGTTCGTGCACACAGCCCAGCTTGGAGCGAACGACCTACACCGAACTGAGATAC
CTACAGCGTGAGCTATGAGAAAGCGCCACGCTTCCCGAAGGGAGAAAGGCGGACAGGTATCCGGTAAGCG
GCAGGGTCGGAACAGGAGAGCGCACGAGGGAGCTTCCAGGGGGAAACGCCTGGTATCTTTATAGTCCTGT
CGGGTTTCGCCACCTCTGACTTGAGCGTCGATTTTTGTGATGCTCGTCAGGGGGGCGGAGCCTATGGAAA
AACGCCAGCAACGCGGCCTTTTTACGGTTCCTGGCCTTTTGCTGGCCTTTTGCTCACATGTTCTTTCCTG
CGTTATCCCCTGATTCTGTGGATAACCGTATTACCGCCTTTGAGTGAGCTGATACCGCTCGCCGCAGCCG
AACGACCGAGCGCAGCGAGTCAGTGAGCGAGGAAGCGGAAGAGCGCCCAATACGCAAACCGCCTCTCCCC
GCGCGTTGGCCGATTCATTAATGCAGCTGGCACGACAGGTTTCCCGACTGGAAAGCGGGCAGTGAGCGCA
ACGCAATTAATGTGAGTTAGCTCACTCATTAGGCACCCCAGGCTTTACACTTTATGCTTCCGGCTCGTAT
GTTGTGTGGAATTGTGAGCGGATAACAATTTCACACAGGAAACAGCTATGACCATGATTACGCCAAGCGC
GCAATTAACCCTCACTAAAGGGAACAAAAGCTGGAGCTGCAAGCTTAATGTAGTCTTATGCAATACTCTT
GTAGTCTTGCAACATGGTAACGATGAGTTAGCAACATGCCTTACAAGGAGAGAAAAAGCACCGTGCATGC
CGATTGGTGGAAGTAAGGTGGTACGATCGTGCCTTATTAGGAAGGCAACAGACGGGTCTGACATGGATTG
GACGAACCACTGAATTGCCGCATTGCAGAGATATTGTATTTAAGTGCCTAGCTCGATACATAAACGGGTC
TCTCTGGTTAGACCAGATCTGAGCCTGGGAGCTCTCTGGCTAACTAGGGAACCCACTGCTTAAGCCTCAA
TAAAGCTTGCCTTGAGTGCTTCAAGTAGTGTGTGCCCGTCTGTTGTGTGACTCTGGTAACTAGAGATCCC
TCAGACCCTTTTAGTCAGTGTGGAAAATCTCTAGCAGTGGCGCCCGAACAGGGACTTGAAAGCGAAAGGG
AAACCAGAGGAGCTCTCTCGACGCAGGACTCGGCTTGCTGAAGCGCGCACGGCAAGAGGCGAGGGGCGGC
GACTGGTGAGTACGCCAAAAATTTTGACTAGCGGAGGCTAGAAGGAGAGAGATGGGTGCGAGAGCGTCAG
TATTAAGCGGGGGAGAATTAGATCGCGATGGGAAAAAATTCGGTTAAGGCCAGGGGGAAAGAAAAAATAT
AAATTAAAACATATAGTATGGGCAAGCAGGGAGCTAGAACGATTCGCAGTTAATCCTGGCCTGTTAGAAA
CATCAGAAGGCTGTAGACAAATACTGGGACAGCTACAACCATCCCTTCAGACAGGATCAGAAGAACTTAG
ATCATTATATAATACAGTAGCAACCCTCTATTGTGTGCATCAAAGGATAGAGATAAAAGACACCAAGGAA
GCTTTAGACAAGATAGAGGAAGAGCAAAACAAAAGTAAGACCACCGCACAGCAAGCGGCCGCTGATCTTC
AGACCTGGAGGAGGAGATATGAGGGACAATTGGAGAAGTGAATTATATAAATATAAAGTAGTAAAAATTG
AACCATTAGGAGTAGCACCCACCAAGGCAAAGAGAAGAGTGGTGCAGAGAGAAAAAAGAGCAGTGGGAAT
AGGAGCTTTGTTCCTTGGGTTCTTGGGAGCAGCAGGAAGCACTATGGGCGCAGCGTCAATGACGCTGACG
GTACAGGCCAGACAATTATTGTCTGGTATAGTGCAGCAGCAGAACAATTTGCTGAGGGCTATTGAGGCGC
AACAGCATCTGTTGCAACTCACAGTCTGGGGCATCAAGCAGCTCCAGGCAAGAATCCTGGCTGTGGAAAG
ATACCTAAAGGATCAACAGCTCCTGGGGATTTGGGGTTGCTCTGGAAAACTCATTTGCACCACTGCTGTG
CCTTGGAATGCTAGTTGGAGTAATAAATCTCTGGAACAGATTTGGAATCACACGACCTGGATGGAGTGGG
ACAGAGAAATTAACAATTACACAAGCTTAATACACTCCTTAATTGAAGAATCGCAAAACCAGCAAGAAAA
GAATGAACAAGAATTATTGGAATTAGATAAATGGGCAAGTTTGTGGAATTGGTTTAACATAACAAATTGG
CTGTGGTATATAAAATTATTCATAATGATAGTAGGAGGCTTGGTAGGTTTAAGAATAGTTTTTGCTGTAC
TTTCTATAGTGAATAGAGTTAGGCAGGGATATTCACCATTATCGTTTCAGACCCACCTCCCAACCCCGAG
GGGACCCGACAGGCCCGAAGGAATAGAAGAAGAAGGTGGAGAGAGAGACAGAGACAGATCCATTCGATTA
GTGAACGGATCTCGACGGTATCGGTTAACTTTTAAAAGAAAAGGGGGGATTGGGGGGTACAGTGCAGGGG
AAAGAATAGTAGACATAATAGCAACAGACATACAAACTAAAGAATTACAAAAACAAATTACAAAATTCAA
AATTTTATCGTCCAGTGTGGTGGAATTCTGCAGATATCAACAAGTTTGTACAAAAAAGCAGGCTCCACCA
TGGGAACCGACATTGATTATTGACTAGGCTTTTGCAAAAAGCTTTGCAAAGATGGATAAAGTTTTAAACA
GAGAGGAATCTTTGCAGCTAATGGACCTTCTAGGTCTTGAAAGGAGTGGGAATTGGCTCCGGTGCCCGTC
AGTGGGCAGAGCGCACATCGCCCACAGTCCCCGAGAAGTTGGGGGGAGGGGTCGGCAATTGAACCGGTGC
CTAGAGAAGGTGGCGCGGGGTAAACTGGGAAAGTGATGTCGTGTACTGGCTCCGCCTTTTTCCCGAGGGT
GGGGGAGAACCGTATATAAGTGCAGTAGTCGCCGTGAACGTTCTTTTTCGCAACGGGTTTGCCGCCAGAA
CACAGGTAAGTGCCGTGTGTGGTTCCCGCGGGCCTGGCCTCTTTACGGGTTATGGCCCTTGCGTGCCTTG
AATTACTTCCACCTGGCTGCAGTACGTGATTCTTGATCCCGAGCTTCGGGTTGGAAGTGGGTGGGAGAGT
TCGAGGCCTTGCGCTTAAGGAGCCCCTTCGCCTCGTGCTTGAGTTGAGGCCTGGCCTGGGCGCTGGGGCC
GCCGCGTGCGAATCTGGTGGCACCTTCGCGCCTGTCTCGCTGCTTTCGATAAGTCTCTAGCCATTTAAAA
TTTTTGATGACCTGCTGCGACGCTTTTTTTCTGGCAAGATAGTCTTGTAAATGCGGGCCAAGATCTGCAC
ACTGGTATTTCGGTTTTTGGGGCCGCGGGCGGCGACGGGGCCCGTGCGTCCCAGCGCACATGTTCGGCGA
GGCGGGGCCTGCGAGCGCGGCCACCGAGAATCGGACGGGGGTAGTCTCAAGCTGGCCGGCCTGCTCTGGT
GCCTGGCCTCGCGCCGCCGTGTATCGCCCCGCCCTGGGCGGCAAGGCTGGCCCGGTCGGCACCAGTTGCG
TGAGCGGAAAGATGGCCGCTTCCCGGCCCTGCTGCAGGGAGCTCAAAATGGAGGACGCGGCGCTCGGGAG
AGCGGGCGGGTGAGTCACCCACACAAAGGAAAAGGGCCTTTCCGTCCTCAGCCGTCGCTTCATGTGACTC
CACGGAGTACCGGGCGCCGTCCAGGCACCTCGATTAGTTCTCGAGCTTTTGGAGTACGTCGTCTTTAGGT
TGGGGGGAGGGGTTTTATGCGATGGAGTTTCCCCACACTGAGTGGGTGGAGACTGAAGTTAGGCCAGCTT
GGCACTTGATGTAATTCTCCTTGGAATTTGCCCTTTTTGAGTTTGGATCTTGGTTCATTCTCAAGCCTCA
GACAGTGGTTCAAAGTTTTTTTCTTCCATTTCAGGTGTCGTGAGGAATTAGCTTGGTACTAATACGACTC
ACTATAGGGAGACCCAAGCTGGCTAGGTAAGCTTGGTACCGAGCTCGGATCCATGGTGGCGCCTGTGTGG
TACTTGGTAGCGGCGGCTCTGCTAGTCGGCTTTATCCTCTTCCTGACTCGCAGCCGGGGCCGGGCGGCAT
CAGCCGGCCAAGAGCCACTGCACAATGAGGAGCTGGCAGGAGCAGGCCGGGTGGCCCAGCCTGGGCCCCT
GGAGCCTGAGGAGCCGAGAGCTGGAGGCAGGCCTCGGCGCCGGAGGGACCTGGGCAGCCGCCTACAGGCC
CAGCGTCGAGCCCAGCGGGTGGCCTGGGCAGAAGCAGATGAGAACGAGGAGGAAGCTGTCATCCTAGCCC
AGGAGGAGGAAGGTGTCGAGAAGCCAGCGGAAACTCACCTGTCGGGGAAAATTGGAGCTAAGAAACTGCG
GAAGCTGGAGGAGAGACAAGCGCGAAAGGCCCAGCGTGAGGCAGAGGAGGCTGAACGTGAGGAGCGGAAA
CGACTCGAGTCCCAGCGCGAAGCTGAGTGGAAGAAGGAGGAGGAGCGGCTTCGCCTGGAGGAGGAGCAGA
AGGAGGAGGAGGAGAGGAAGGCCCGCGAGGAGCAGGCCCAGCGGGAGCATGAGGAGTACCTGAAACTGAA
GGAGGCCTTTGTGGTGGAGGAGGAAGGCGTAGGAGAGACCATGACTGAGGAACAGTCCCAGAGCTTCCTG
ACAGAGTTCATCAACTACATCAAGCAGTCCAAGGTTGTGCTCTTGGAAGACCTGGCTTCCCAGGTGGGCC
TACGCACTCAGGACACCATAAATCGCATCCAGGACCTGCTGGCTGAGGGGACTATAACAGGTGTGATTGA
CGACCGGGGCAAGTTCATCTACATAACCCCAGAGGAACTGGCCGCCGTGGCCAACTTCATCCGACAGCGG
GGCCGGGTGTCCATCGCCGAGCTTGCCCAAGCCAGCAACTCCCTCATCGCCTGGGGCCGGGAGTCCCCTG
CCCAAGCCCCAGCCGGTGGATCTGGAGGTTCTGGTGGAATGTACCCATACGATGTTCCAGATTACGCTTG
ATCTAGACCCAGCTTTCTTGTACAAAGTGGTTGATATCCAGCACAGTGGCGGCCGCTCGACAATCAACCT
CTGGATTACAAAATTTGTGAAAGATTGACTGGTATTCTTAACTATGTTGCTCCTTTTACGCTATGTGGAT
ACGCTGCTTTAATGCCTTTGTATCATGCTATTGCTTCCCGTATGGCTTTCATTTTCTCCTCCTTGTATAA
ATCCTGGTTGCTGTCTCTTTATGAGGAGTTGTGGCCCGTTGTCAGGCAACGTGGCGTGGTGTGCACTGTG
TTTGCTGACGCAACCCCCACTGGTTGGGGCATTGCCACCACCTGTCAGCTCCTTTCCGGGACTTTCGCTT
TCCCCCTCCCTATTGCCACGGCGGAACTCATCGCCGCCTGCCTTGCCCGCTGCTGGACAGGGGCTCGGCT
GTTGGGCACTGACAATTCCGTGGTGTTGTCGGGGAAGCTGACGTCCTTTCCATGGCTGCTCGCCTGTGTT
GCCACCTGGATTCTGCGCGGGACGTCCTTCTGCTACGTCCCTTCGGCCCTCAATCCAGCGGACCTTCCTT
CCCGCGGCCTGCTGCCGGCTCTGCGGCCTCTTCCGCGTCTTCGCCTTCGCCCTCAGACGAGTCGGATCTC
CCTTTGGGCCGCCTCCCCGCCTGGACCTGCAGGATTCTGCAGATATCCGGACTAGTGATCTAATTCTACC
GGGTAGGGGAGGCGCTTTTCCCAAGGCAGTCTGGAGCATGCGCTTTAGCAGCCCCGCTGGGCACTTGGCG
CTACACAAGTGGCCTCTGGCCTCGCACACATTCCACATCCACCGGTAGGCGCCAACCGGCTCCGTTCTTT
GGTGGCCCCTTCGCGCCACCTTCTACTCCTCCCCTAGTCAGGAAGTTCCCCCCCGCCCCGCAGCTCGCGT
CGTGCAGGACGTGACAAATGGAAGTAGCACGTCTCACTAGTCTCGTGCAGATGGACAGCACCGCTGAGCA
ATGGAAGCGGGTAGGCCTTTGGGGCAGCGGCCAATAGCAGCTTTGCTCCTTCGCTTTCTGGGCTCAGAGG
CTGGGAAGGGGTGGGTCCGGGGGCGGGCTCAGGGGCGGGCTCAGGGGCGGGGCGGGCGCCCGAAGGTCCT
CCGGAGGCCCGGCATTCTGCACGCTTCAAAAGCGCACGTCTGCCGCGCTGTTCTCCTCTTCCTCATCTCC
GGGCCTTTCGACCTGCAGCCAATATGGGATCGGCCATTGAACAAGATGGATTGCACGCAGGTTCTCCGGC
CGCTTGGGTGGAGAGGCTATTCGGCTATGACTGGGCACAACAGACAATCGGCTGCTCTGATGCCGCCGTG
TTCCGGCTGTCAGCGCAGGGGCGCCCGGTTCTTTTTGTCAAGACCGACCTGTCCGGTGCCCTGAATGAAC
TGCAGGACGAGGCAGCGCGGCTATCGTGGCTGGCCACGACGGGCGTTCCTTGCGCAGCTGTGCTCGACGT
TGTCACTGAAGCGGGAAGGGACTGGCTGCTATTGGGCGAAGTGCCGGGGCAGGATCTCCTGTCATCTCAC
CTTGCTCCTGCCGAGAAAGTATCCATCATGGCTGATGCAATGCGGCGGCTGCATACGCTTGATCCGGCTA
CCTGCCCATTCGACCACCAAGCGAAACATCGCATCGAGCGAGCACGTACTCGGATGGAAGCCGGTCTTGT
CGATCAGGATGATCTGGACGAAGAGCATCAGGGGCTCGCGCCAGCCGAACTGTTCGCCAGGCTCAAGGCG
CGCATGCCCGACGGCGAGGATCTCGTCGTGACCCATGGCGATGCCTGCTTGCCGAATATCATGGTGGAAA
ATGGCCGCTTTTCTGGATTCATCGACTGTGGCCGGCTGGGTGTGGCGGACCGCTATCAGGACATAGCGTT
GGCTACCCGTGATATTGCTGAAGAGCTTGGCGGCGAATGGGCTGACCGCTTCCTCGTGCTTTACGGTATC
GCCGCTCCCGATTCGCAGCGCATCGCCTTCTATCGCCTTCTTGACGAGTTCTTCTGAACGCGTCGCCCGC
CCCACGACCCGCAGCGCCCGACCGAAAGGAGCGCACGACCCCATGCATCTCGAGGGCCCGGTACCTTTAA
GACCAATGACTTACAAGGCAGCTGTAGATCTTAGCCACTTTTTAAAAGAAAAGGGGGGACTGGAAGGGCT
AGCTCACTCCCAACGAAGACAAGATCTGCTTTTTGCTTGTACTGGGTCTCTCTGGTTAGACCAGATCTGA
GCCTGGGAGCTCTCTGGCTAACTAGGGAACCCACTGCTTAAGCCTCAATAAAGCTTGCCTTGAGTGCTTC
AAGTAGTGTGTGCCCGTCTGTTGTGTGACTCTGGTAACTAGAGATCCCTCAGACCCTTTTAGTCAGTGTG
GAAAATCTCTAGCAGTAGTAGTTCATGTCATCTTATTATTCAGTATTTATAACTTGCAAAGAAATGAATA
TCAGAGAGTGAGAGGAACTTGTTTATTGCAGCTTATAATGGTTACAAATAAAGCAATAGCATCACAAATT
TCACAAATAAAGCATTTTTTTCACTGCATTCTAGTTGTGGTTTGTCCAAACTCATCAATGTATCTTATCA
TGTCTGGCTCTAGCTATCCCGCCCCTAACTCCGCCCATCCCGCCCCTAACTCCGCCCAGTTCCGCCCATT
CTCCGCCCCATGGCTGACTAATTTTTTTTATTTATGCAGAGGCCGAGGCCGCCTCGGCCTCTGAGCTATT
CCAGAAGTAGTGAGGAGGCTTTTTTGGAGGCCTAGGGACGTACCCAATTCGCCCTATAGTGAGTCGTATT
ACGCGCGCTCACTGGCCGTCGTTTTACAACGTCGTGACTGGGAAAACCCTGGCGTTACCCAACTTAATCG
CCTTGCAGCACATCCCCCTTTCGCCAGCTGGCGTAATAGCGAAGAGGCCCGCACCGATCGCCCTTCCCAA
CAGTTGCGCAGCCTGAATGGCGAATGGG
[124 nt withheld, positions 9549-9672]
C
[91 nt withheld, positions 9674-9764]
A
[49 nt withheld, positions 9766-9814]
CCTTTGACGTTGGAGTCCACGTTCTTT
[37 nt withheld, positions 9842-9878]
ACCCTATCTCGGTCTATTCTTTTGATTTATAAGGGATTTTGCCGATTTCGGCCTATTGGTTAAAAAATGA
GCTGATTTAACAAAAATTTAACGCGAATTTTAACAAAATATTAACGCTTACAATTT
Features (pLannotate 1.2.2; 33 found; start..end, strand, type, name):
     26..130     +  promoter       AmpR promoter: bla
    131..991     +  CDS            AmpR: β-lactamase; bla; confers resistance to ampicillin, carbenicillin, and related antibiotics
   1162..1750    +  rep_origin     ori: high-copy-number ColE1/pMB1/pBR322/pUC origin of replication
   1933..2025    +  CDS            lacI (fragment): lac repressor; lacI; The lac repressor binds to the lac operator to inhibit transcription in E. coli. This inhibition can be relieved by adding lactose or isopropyl-β-D-thiogalactopyranoside (IPTG).
   2038..2059    +  protein_bind   CAP binding site: CAP binding activates transcription in the presence of cAMP. E. coli catabolite activator protein
   2074..2104    +  promoter       lac promoter: promoter for the E. coli lac operon
   2112..2128    +  protein_bind   lac operator: The lac repressor binds to the lac operator to inhibit transcription in E. coli. This inhibition can be relieved by adding lactose or isopropyl-β-D-thiogalactopyranoside (IPTG). lac repressor encoded by lacI
   2173..2191    +  promoter       T3 promoter: promoter for bacteriophage T3 RNA polymerase
   2219..2445    +  promoter       RSV promoter: Rous sarcoma virus enhancer/promoter
   2446..2626    +  LTR            5' LTR (truncated): truncated 5' long terminal repeat (LTR) from HIV-1
   2673..2798    +  misc_feature   HIV-1 Ψ: packaging signal of human immunodeficiency virus type 1
   2782..3145    +  CDS            HIV-1 gag (fragment): gag protein from human immunodeficiency virus 1; gag
   3291..3524    +  misc_feature   RRE: The Rev response element (RRE) of HIV-1 allows for Rev-dependent mRNA export from the nucleus to the cytoplasm.
   3901..4001    +  CDS            Rev (fragment): human immunodeficiency virus 1 (HIV-1) Rev protein; rev; enhances nuclear export of unspliced and incompletely spliced viral mRNAs
   4020..4136    +  misc_feature   cPPT/CTS: central polypurine tract and central termination sequence of HIV-1
   4170..4194    +  protein_bind   attB1: mutant version of attB; recombination site for the Gateway® BP reaction BP Clonase™
   4209..4227    +  enhancer       CMV enhancer (fragment): human cytomegalovirus immediate early enhancer
   4252..4318    +  CDS            small t antigen (fragment): SV40 (simian virus 40) small t antigen
   4325..5503    +  promoter       EF-1α promoter: strong constitutive promoter for human elongation factor EF-1α
   5520..5538    +  promoter       T7 promoter: promoter for bacteriophage T7 RNA polymerase
   5583..6524    +  CDS            DDRGK1: DDRGK_HUMAN - Also known as C20orf116 From Homo sapiens (Human).
   6552..6579    +  CDS            3xHA (fragment): three tandem HA epitope tags
   6587..6611    -  protein_bind   attB2: mutant version of attB; recombination site for the Gateway® BP reaction BP Clonase™
   6642..7230    +  misc_feature   WPRE: woodchuck hepatitis virus posttranscriptional regulatory element
   7281..7780    +  promoter       PGK promoter: mouse phosphoglycerate kinase 1 promoter
   7794..8597    +  CDS            NeoR/KanR: aminoglycoside phosphotransferase from Tn5; aph(3')-II (or nptII); confers resistance to neomycin, kanamycin, and G418 (Geneticin®)
   8671..8808    +  CDS            nef (fragment): NEF_HV1LA - Experimental evidence at protein level: Swiss-Prot protein existence level 1. Extracellular Nef protein targets CD4(+) T-lymphocytes for apoptosis by interacting with CXCR4 surface receptors. From Human immunodeficiency virus type 1 group M subtype B (isolate Lai) (HIV-1).
   8794..8974    +  LTR            5' LTR (truncated): truncated 5' long terminal repeat (LTR) from HIV-1
   9046..9167    +  polyA_signal   SV40 poly(A) signal: SV40 polyadenylation signal
   9207..9342    +  rep_origin     SV40 ori: SV40 origin of replication
   9363..9381    -  promoter       T7 promoter: promoter for bacteriophage T7 RNA polymerase
   9389..9544    +  CDS            lacZα (fragment): LacZα fragment of β-galactosidase; lacZ fragment
   9549..9977    +  rep_origin     f1 ori (sequence partly withheld): f1 bacteriophage origin of replication; arrow indicates direction of (+) strand synthesis
