[The description below was written by a language model from this plasmid's Addgene catalogue record and pLannotate feature annotations shown in this document.]
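Description:
pLenti-X1-Neo-DDRGK1-K128R-HA is a lentiviral transfer plasmid built on the pLenti-X1-Neo backbone for expression of human DDRGK1 (also known as UFBP1 or C20orf116) carrying a K128R substitution and a C-terminal HA epitope tag. In bacteria it is maintained as a high-copy plasmid through a ColE1/pUC-type origin and selected with ampicillin via the β-lactamase gene. An f1 origin, an SV40 origin and remnants of lac/lacZα sequence are also present in the backbone.

The viral portion has a third-generation-style layout. An RSV promoter drives a truncated HIV-1 5' LTR, followed by the Ψ packaging signal with a partial gag sequence, the Rev response element for Rev-dependent nuclear export of the genomic RNA, and the cPPT/CTS. A truncated LTR annotated at the 3' end, followed by an SV40 polyadenylation signal, closes the vector genome.

Between these elements, the EF-1α promoter drives the DDRGK1 coding sequence, followed closely by an HA sequence that the annotation software matched as a fragment of a 3xHA tag. The promoter–insert unit is flanked by attB1 and attB2 Gateway sites, although the record lists Gibson assembly as the cloning method. A WPRE downstream enhances transcript expression. A separate mouse PGK promoter drives NeoR, so transduced mammalian cells can be selected with G418.

The stated purpose is lentiviral expression of the K128R mutant. The associated study concerns ER-phagy and ER-resident UFMylation, but the record does not say what functional effect the lysine-to-arginine change is meant to have.
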