Addgene plasmid #139854: pLenti-X1-Neo-DDRGK1-K128R-HA
Purpose: Lentiviral expression of human DDRGK1-K128R-HA
Depositing lab: Jacob Corn. Depositing organization: University of California, Berkeley. Publication: A Genome-wide ER-phagy Screen Highlights Key Roles of Mitochondrial Metabolism and ER-Resident UFMylation. Liang JR, Lingeman E, Luong T, Ahmed S, Muhar M, Nguyen T, Olzmann JA, Corn JE. Cell. 2020 Mar 19;180(6):1160-1177.e20. doi: 10.1016/j.cell.2020.02.017. Epub 2020 Mar 10. PubMed 32160526.
Backbone
  Vector backbone: pLenti-X1-Neo
  Vector type: Lentiviral
  Selectable markers: Neomycin (select with G418)
Growth in bacteria
  Bacterial resistance: Ampicillin, 100 μg/mL
  Growth temperature: 37°C
  Growth strain: NEB Stable
  Copy number: High Copy
Gene/Insert
  Gene/Insert name: DDRGK1
  Species: H. sapiens (human)
  Mutation: K128R
  Entrez Gene: DDRGK1 (a.k.a. C20orf116, SEMDSH, UFBP1, dJ1187M17.3)
  Tag / fusion protein: HA (C terminal on insert)
  Cloning method: Gibson Cloning
Terms and licenses: Academic/Nonprofit Terms; Industry Terms: Not Available to Industry
How to cite: pLenti-X1-Neo-DDRGK1-K128R-HA was a gift from Jacob Corn (Addgene plasmid # 139854 ; http://n2t.net/addgene:139854 ; RRID:Addgene_139854)
